>Addgene plasmid #222333 | CAP-AAV.FUS.3 | addgene full sequence | sequence record 441908 | Addgene NGS Result
TTGAGATCCTTTTTTTCTGCGCGTAATCTGCTGCTTGCAAACAAAAAAACCACCGCTACCAGCGGTGGTT
TGTTTGCCGGATCAAGAGCTACCAACTCTTTTTCCGAAGGTAACTGGCTTCAGCAGAGCGCAGATACCAA
ATACTGTTCTTCTAGTGTAGCCGTAGTTAGGCCACCACTTCAAGAACTCTGTAGCACCGCCTACATACCT
CGCTCTGCTAATCCTGTTACCAGTGGCTGCTGCCAGTGGCGATAAGTCGTGTCTTACCGGGTTGGACTCA
AGACGATAGTTACCGGATAAGGCGCAGCGGTCGGGCTGAACGGGGGGTTCGTGCACACAGCCCAGCTTGG
AGCGAACGACCTACACCGAACTGAGATACCTACAGCGTGAGCTATGAGAAAGCGCCACGCTTCCCGAAGG
GAGAAAGGCGGACAGGTATCCGGTAAGCGGCAGGGTCGGAACAGGAGAGCGCACGAGGGAGCTTCCAGGG
GGAAACGCCTGGTATCTTTATAGTCCTGTCGGGTTTCGCCACCTCTGACTTGAGCGTCGATTTTTGTGAT
GCTCGTCAGGGGGGCGGAGCCTATGGAAAAACGCCAGCAACGCGGCCTTTTTACGGTTCCTGGCCTTTTG
CTGGCCTTTTGCTCACATGTTCTTTCCTGCGTTATCCCCTGATTCTGTGGATAACCGTATTACCGCCTTT
GAGTGAGCTGATACCGCTCGCCGCAGCCGAACGACCGAGCGCAGCGAGTCAGTGAGCGAGGAAGCGGAAG
AGCGCCCAATACGCAAACCGCCTCTCCCCGCGCGTTGGCCGATTCATTAATGCAGCTGGCACGACAGGTT
TCCCGACTGGAAAGCGGGCAGTGAGCGCAACGCAATTAATGTGAGTTAGCTCACTCATTAGGCACCCCAG
GCTTTACACTTTATGCTTCCGGCTCGTATGTTGTGTGGAATTGTGAGCGGATAACAATTTCACACAGGAA
ACAGCTATGACCATGATTACGCCAAGCGCGCAATTAACCCTCACTAAAGGGAACAAAAGCTGGAGCTCCA
CCGCGGTGGCGGCCGCTCTAGTCGAGCGGCCGCCAGTGTGATGGATATCTGCAGAATTCGGCTTGGCGGC
TGCGCGTTCAAACCTCCCGCTTCAAAATGGAGACCCTGCGTGCTCACTCGGGCTTAAATACCCAGCGTGA
CCACATGGTGTCGCAAAATGTCGCAAAACACTCACGTGACCTCTAATACAGGACCTCTAGTCCTGCAGGT
TTAAACGAATTCGCCCTTCGCAGAGACCAAAGTTCAACTGAAACGAATTAAACGGTTTATTGATTAACAA
GCAATTACAGATTACGAGTCAGGTATCTGGTGCCAATGGGGCGGGGTTCACTATATACACCTTCAGTATT
AACAGCAAATTCAACATTATTAGACTTGTAATAGTTGGAAGTGTACTGGATCTCCGGGTTCCAGCGCTTG
CTGTTTTCCTTCTGCAGCTCCCACTCGATCTCCACGCTGACTTGGCCAGTAGAATACTGGGTGATGAAAG
AGTTCAGCTTGTCCTTGTTGAAGGCCGTTGGAGGATCCGCAGGTACAGGTGTGTTTTTGATGAGGATCTG
AGGAGGCGGGTGCTTCATTCCAAACCCTCCCATCAGCGGAGAAGGGTGAAAGTTGCCGTCCGTGTGAGGA
ATTTTGGCCCAAATGGGTCCTTGCAGGTACACATCTCTGTCCTGCCAAACCATACCCGGAAGTATTCCTT
GGTTTTGAACCCAACCGGTCTGCGCCTGTGCGGGCTGGCCGCCCTCGCTCCATTGGGCACTCTGGTGGTT
TGTGGCCACTTGTCCATAGGACTCCGTTGCTACCGGGTTAGTAGTTTTAATTTCTTCTTCGTTGGTTATC
ATGACTTTGTCCGCATCCACGTTGTCTCTTCCAGTTCCTTGTTTGCCAAAAATTAAAGATCCAGACAAAG
GAAAGAAACGGTCCTCTCCTTCTTTGTGGCTGGCCATAGCAGGTCCAGGATTCATCAAGCTATTACGTCC
ATTGAGAGCCCAAGAAGAAGCTCCAGGCCAAGCAAATTCGCTGTTGTTGTTTTGAGTCACAGTGGTTGAG
ACACGTTGTTGTCGGTAGCTGGGTCCAGGTATGTAGTTTCTTCCCTGGACAGCCATGTTGCTGGGTCCGG
CCACACTGAATTTTAGCGTTTGTTGATTCTGTCCAGAACCGTTAATAGTTCTAGAGAGATAGTACAAGTA
TTGGTCGATGAGTGGATTCATTAGTCGGTCCAGGCTTTGGCTGTGAGCGTAGCTGCTATGGAAAGGTACG
TTCTCAAACTCGTAGCTGAACTGGAAGTTGTTACCCGTTCTTAGCATTTGCGACGGGAAATATTCCAGGC
AGTAAAAGGACGAACGACCCACGGCCTGGCTTCCATCATTAAGCGTCAGATACCCGTACTGAGGAATCAT
GAAAACGTCCGCTGGGAACGGCGGGAGGCAGCCCTCGTGAGCCGACCCGAGCACGTACGGGAGCTGATAG
TCTGAGTCCGTGAAGACCTGGACCGTGCTGGTAAGGTTATTGGCGATGGTCTTGACTCCATTGTTGTCCG
TAACCTCTTTGACCTGAATGTTGAAGAGCTTGAAGTTGAGTCGCTTAGGCCGGAATCCCCAGTTGTTGTT
GATGAGTCGCTGCCAGTCACGTGGTGAGAAGTGGCAGTGGAATCTGTTGAAGTCAAAATACCCCCAGGGG
GTGCTGTAGCCGAAGTAGGCGTTGTCATTTGAAGATCCTCCAGATGTGCTGTTGGAGATTTGCTTGTAGA
GGTGATTGTTGTAGGTGGGCAGGGCCCAGGTTCGGGTGCTGGTGGTGATGACTCTGTCCCCCAGCCATTG
GGAATCGCAATGCCAATTTCCCGAGGAACTACCCACTCCATCGGCACCTTCGTTATTGTCTGCCACTGGT
GCGCCACCACCTGAAGCCATTGTAAGAGATCCCACACCTGAGGGGGCTGCGGGAGGTTCTCCGATTGGTT
GAGGGTCTGGGACTGACTCTGTGTCGCCAGTCTGACCGAAATTGAGTCTCTTTTTAGCGGGCTGTGCACC
CGATTTGCCAATACCCGCGGAGGAGTCCGGTTCCTGAGGAGACTGCTCTACAGGCCTCTTCTTTCCAGGA
GCCGTCTTAGCCGCTTCCTCAACCAGACCAAGAGGTTCAAGAAGCCTCTTTTTGGCCTGGAAGACTGCTC
GCCCGAGGTTGCCCCCAAAAGACGTATCTTCTTTGAGCCGCTCCTGGAACTCGGCGTCGGCGTGGTTGTA
CTTGAGGTACGGGTTGTCTCCGGCCTTGAGCTGCTGGTCGTAGGCCTTGTCGTGCTCGAGGGCCGCCGCG
TCTGCTGCGTTGACCGGCTCCCCCTTGTCGAGTCCGTTGCCGGGTCCAAGGTATTTGTAACCCGGAAGCA
CAAGACCTCGAGCGTTGTCTTGATGTTGTTGATTTGCCTTGGGTTGAGGGGCTCCAGGTTTCAAAGCCCA
CCACTCGCGAATTCCTTCACTAAGGTTGTCCTCGAGCCAATCTGGAAGATAACCATCGGCAGCCATACCT
GGTTTAAGTCATTTATTGTTCAGAAACACAGTCATCCAAGTCCACATTGACCAGGTCGCAAGCAGTGCAA
GCGTCTGGCACCTTTCCCATGATGTGATGAATGTAGCACAGTTTCTGATACGCCTTTTTGACGACAGAAA
CGGGTTGAGATTCTGACACGGGAAAGCACTCTAAACAGTCTTTGACACCGTGAGTGAAGCAGATATTTGA
ATTCTGATTCAGTCTCTCGCATTGTCTGCAGGGAAACAGCATCAGATTCATGCCCACGTGACGAGAACAT
TTGTTTTGGTACCTGTCCGCGTAGTTGATCGAAGCTAGCGGTCGCAGAGGAGCGGGATCAACAGTCACGT
CTGAACTGCGAGGCGTCTCGGGAACAAATGAGAGCCTGGCCCGCTTCTCCAGACTTTTATAGCTAGTATT
GGTGACGTCACCCAGTGGGCGTTTTAGAGATTTCTCCGCCCCTTTAGTTCCCGCCAATTCCCTGGGAACT
TTAAACTCGTGAGTCACCGGCACCTGATTGACCTTTGCCCAAGCAAAAAAGTCCTTGACTTCCTGCTTAG
TAATCTTGCCAAAATCTGGCGGGAGCCGCTTAGTCAGTTCAAATTTGAACAGATCTCTCTGCTTATATAG
GGGGTACCTTCTCTATCACTGATAGGGAGCTCGAGACGTGTCGACTTCTCTATCACTGATAGGGAGACGT
TCTAGACGTACCTTCTCTATCACTGATAGGGAGCTCGAGACGTGTCGACTTCTCTATCACTGATAGGGAG
ACGTTCTAGACGTACCTTCTCTATCACTGATAGGGAGCTCGAGACGTGTCGACTTCTCTATCACTGATAG
GGAGACGTTCTAGACGTACCTTCTCTATCACTGATAGGGAGCTCGAGACGTGTCGACTTCTCTATCACTG
ATAGGGAGACGTCAGGTGGCACTTGATAGCTTGATTCGAGCCCCAGCTGGTTCTTTCCGCCTCAGAAGCC
ATAGAGCCCACCGCATCCCCAGCATGCCTGCTATTGTCTTCCCAATCCTCCCCCTTGCTGTCCTGCCCCA
CCCCACCCCCCAGAATAGAATGACACCTACTCAGACAATGCGATGCAATTTCCTCATTTTATTAGGAAAG
GACAGTGGGAGTGGCACCTTCCAGGGTCAAGGAAGGCACGGGGGAGGGGCAAACAACAGATGGCTGGCAA
CTAGAAGGCACAGTCGAGGCTGATCAGCGAGCTCTAGCATTTAGGTGACACTATAGAATAGGGCCCTCTA
GATCGAATTCATGCATTTACCCGGGGAGCATGTCAAGGTCAAAATCGTCAAGAGCGTCAGCAGGCAGCAT
ATCAAGGTCAAAGTCGTCAAGGGCATCGGCTGGGAGCATGTCTAAGTCAAAATCGTCAAGGGCGTCGGCC
GGCCCGCCGCTTTCGCACTTTAGCTGTTTCTCCAGGCCACATATGATTAGTTCCAGGCCGAAAAGGAAGG
CAGGTTCGGCTCCCTGCCGGTCGAACAGCTCAATTGCTTGTCTCAGAAGTGGGGGCATAGAATCGGTGGT
AGGTGTCTCTCTTTCCTCTTTTGCTACTTGATGCTCCTGTTCCTCCAATACGCAGCCCAGTGTAAAGTGG
CCCACGGCGGACAGAGCGTACAGTGCGTTCTCCAGGGAGAAGCCTTGCTGACACAGGAACGCGAGCTGAT
TTTCCAGGGTTTCGTACTGTTTCTCTGTTGGGCGGGTGCCGAGATGCACTTTAGCCCCGTCGCGATGTGA
GAGGAGAGCACAGCGGAATGACTTGGCGTTGTTCCGCAGAAAGTCTTGCCATGACTCGCCTTCCAGGGGG
CAGAAGTGGGTATGATGCCTGTCCAGCATCTCGATGGCCAGGGCATCGAGCAGGGCCCGCTTGTTCTTCA
CGTGCCAGTACAGGGTAGGCTGCTCAACTCCCAGCTTTTGAGCGAGTTTCCTTGTCGTCAGGCCTTCGAT
ACCGACTTCATTGAGTAATTCCAGAGCGCCGTTTATGACTTTAGATTTATCCAGCCGACTCATACCTGGT
TTAAGTCATTTATTGTTCAGAAACACAGTCATCCAAGTCCACATTGACCAGGTCGCAAGCAGTGCAAGCG
TCTGGCACCTTTCCCATGATGTGATGAATGTAGCACAGTTTCTGATACGCCTTTTTGACGACAGAAACGG
GTTGAGATTCTGACACGGGAAAGCACTCTAAACAGTCTTTGACACCGTGAGTGAAGCAGATATTTGAATT
CTGATTCAGTCTCTCGCATTGTCTGCAGGGAAACAGCATCAGATTCATGCCCACGTGACGAGAACATTTG
TTTTGGTACCTGTCCGCGTAGTTGATCGAAGCTTCCGCGTCTGACGTCGATGGCTGCGCAACTGACTCGC
GCACCCGTTTGGGCTCACTTATATCTGCGTCACTGGGGGCGGGTCTTTTCTTGGCTCCACCCTTTTTGAC
GTAGAATTCATGCTCCACCTCAACCACGTGATCCTTTGCCCACCGGAAAAAGTCTTTGACTTCCTGCTTG
GTGACCTTCCCAAAGTCATGATCCAGACGGCGGGTGAGTTCAAATTTGAACATCCGGTCTTGCAACGGCT
GCTGGTGTTCGAAGGTCGTTGAGTTCCCGTCAATCACGGCGCACATGTTGGTGTTGGAGGTGACGATCAC
GGGAGTCGGGTCTATCTGGGCCGAGGACTTGCATTTCTGGTCCACGCGCACCTTGCTTCCTCCGAGAATG
GCTTTGGCCGACTCCACGACCTTGGCGGTCATCTTCCCCTCCTCCCACCAGATCACCATCTTGTCGACAC
AGTCGTTGAAGGGAAAGTTCTCATTGGTCCAGTTTACGCACCCGTAGAAGGGCACAGTGTGGGCTATGGC
CTCCGCGATGTTGGTCTTCCCGGTAGTTGCAGGCCCAAACAGCCAGATGGTGTTCCTCTTGCCGAACTTT
TTCGTGGCCCATCCCAGAAAGACGGAAGCCGCATATTGGGGATCGTACCCGTTTAGTTCCAAAATTTTAT
AAATCCGATTGCTGGAAATGTCCTCCACGGGCTGCTGGCCCACCAGGTAGTCGGGGGCGGTTTTAGTCAG
GCTCATAATCTTTCCCGCATTGTCCAAGGCAGCCTTGATTTGGGACCGCGAGTTGGAGGCCGCATTGAAG
GAGATGTATGAGGCCTGGTCCTCCTGGATCCACTGCTTCTCCGAGGTAATCCCCTTGTCCACGAGCCACC
CGACCAGCTCCATGTACCTGGCTGAAGTTTTTGATCTGATCACCGGCGCATCAGAATTGGGATTCTGATT
CTCTTTGTTCTGCTCCTGCGTCTGCGACACGTGCGTCAGATGCTGCGCCACCAACCGTTTACGCTCCGTG
AGATTCAAACAGGCGCTTAAATACTGTTCCATATTAGTCCACGCCCACTGGAGCTCAGGCTGGGTTTTGG
GGAGCAAGTAATTGGGGATGTAGCACTCATCCACCACCTTGTTCCCGCCTCCGGCGCCATTTCTGGTCTT
TGTGACCGCGAACCAGTTTGGCAAAGTCGGCTCGATCCCGCGGTAAATTCTCTGAATCAGTTTTTCGCGA
ATCTGACTCAGGAAACGTCCCAAAACCATGGATTTCACCCCGGTGGTTTCCACGAGCACGTGCATGTGGA
AGTAGCTCTCTCCCTTCTCAAATTGCACAAAGAAAAGAGCCTCCGGGGCCTTACTCACACGGCGCCATTC
CGTCAGAAAGTCGCGCTGCAGCTTCTCGGCCACGGTCAGGGGTGCCTGCTCAATCAGATTCAGATCCATG
TCAGAATCTGGCGGCAACTCCCATTCCTTCTCGGCCACCCAGTTCACAAAGCTGTCAGAAATGCCGGGCA
GATGCTCGTCAAGGTCGCTGGGGACCTTAATCACAATCTCGTAAAACCCCGGCATGGCGGCTGCGCGTTC
AAACCTCCCGCTTCAAAATGGAGACCCTGCGAGCTCCCCCGATACCGTCGACCTCGATCGAGGGGGGGCC
CGGTACCCAATTCGCCCTATAGTGAGTCGTATTACGCGCGCTCACTGGCCGTCGTTTTACAACGTCGTGA
CTGGGAAAACCCTGGCGTTACCCAACTTAATCGCCTTGCAGCACATCCCCCTTTCGCCAGCTGGCGTAAT
AGCGAAGAGGCCCGCACCGATCGCCCTTCCCAACAGTTGCGCAGCCTGAATGGCGAATGGG
[124 nt withheld, positions 7762-7885]
C
[91 nt withheld, positions 7887-7977]
A
[49 nt withheld, positions 7979-8027]
CCTTTGACGTTGGAGTCCACGTTCTTT
[37 nt withheld, positions 8055-8091]
ACCCTATCTCGGTCTATTCTTTTGATTTATAAGGGATTTTGCCGATTTCGGCCTATTGGTTAAAAAATGA
GCTGATTTAACAAAAATTTAACGCGAATTTTAACAAAATATTAACGCTTACAATTTAGGTGGCACTTTTC
GGGGAAATGTGCGCGGAACCCCTATTTGTTTATTTTTCTAAATACATTCAAATATGTATCCGCTCATGAG
ACAATAACCCTGATAAATGCTTCAATAATATTGAAAAAGGAAGAGTATGAGTATTCAACATTTCCGTGTC
GCCCTTATTCCCTTTTTTGCGGCATTTTGCCTTCCTGTTTTTGCTCACCCAGAAACGCTGGTGAAAGTAA
AAGATGCTGAAGATCAGTTGGGTGCACGAGTGGGTTACATCGAACTGGATCTCAACAGCGGTAAGATCCT
TGAGAGTTTTCGCCCCGAAGAACGTTTTCCAATGATGAGCACTTTTAAAGTTCTGCTATGTGGCGCGGTA
TTATCCCGTATTGACGCCGGGCAAGAGCAACTCGGTCGCCGCATACACTATTCTCAGAATGACTTGGTTG
AGTACTCACCAGTCACAGAAAAGCATCTTACGGATGGCATGACAGTAAGAGAATTATGCAGTGCTGCCAT
AACCATGAGTGATAACACTGCGGCCAACTTACTTCTGACAACGATCGGAGGACCGAAGGAGCTAACCGCT
TTTTTGCACAACATGGGGGATCATGTAACTCGCCTTGATCGTTGGGAACCGGAGCTGAATGAAGCCATAC
CAAACGACGAGCGTGACACCACGATGCCTGTAGCAATGGCAACAACGTTGCGCAAACTATTAACTGGCGA
ACTACTTACTCTAGCTTCCCGGCAACAATTAATAGACTGGATGGAGGCGGATAAAGTTGCAGGACCACTT
CTGCGCTCGGCCCTTCCGGCTGGCTGGTTTATTGCTGATAAATCTGGAGCCGGTGAGCGTGGGTCTCGCG
GTATCATTGCAGCACTGGGGCCAGATGGTAAGCCCTCCCGTATCGTAGTTATCTACACGACGGGGAGTCA
GGCAACTATGGATGAACGAAATAGACAGATCGCTGAGATAGGTGCCTCACTGATTAAGCATTGGTAACTG
TCAGACCAAGTTTACTCATATATACTTTAGATTGATTTAAAACTTCATTTTTAATTTAAAAGGATCTAGG
TGAAGATCCTTTTTGATAATCTCATGACCAAAATCCCTTAACGTGAGTTTTCGTTCCACTGAGCGTCAGA
CCCCGTAGAAAAGATCAAAGGATCTTC
Features (pLannotate 1.2.2; 28 found; start..end, strand, type, name):
      1..589     +  rep_origin     ori: high-copy-number ColE1/pMB1/pBR322/pUC origin of replication
    772..864     +  CDS            lacI (fragment): lac repressor; lacI; The lac repressor binds to the lac operator to inhibit transcription in E. coli. This inhibition can be relieved by adding lactose or isopropyl-β-D-thiogalactopyranoside (IPTG).
    877..898     +  protein_bind   CAP binding site: CAP binding activates transcription in the presence of cAMP. E. coli catabolite activator protein
    913..943     +  promoter       lac promoter: promoter for the E. coli lac operon
    951..967     +  protein_bind   lac operator: The lac repressor binds to the lac operator to inhibit transcription in E. coli. This inhibition can be relieved by adding lactose or isopropyl-β-D-thiogalactopyranoside (IPTG). lac repressor encoded by lacI
   1012..1030    +  promoter       T3 promoter: promoter for bacteriophage T3 RNA polymerase
   1043..1071    +  misc_feature   MCS (fragment): pBluescript multiple cloning site
   1338..3566    -  CDS            VP1: CAPSD_AAV2S - Experimental evidence at protein level: Swiss-Prot protein existence level 1. Capsid protein self-assembles to form an icosahedral capsid with a T=1 symmetry, about 22 nm in diameter, and consisting of 60 copies of three size variants of the capsid protein VP1, VP2 and VP3 which differ in their N-terminus. The capsid encapsulates the genomic ssDNA. Binds to host cell heparan sulfate and uses host ITGA5-ITGB1 as coreceptor on the cell surface to provide virion attachment to target cell. This attachment induces virion internalization predominantly through clathrin-dependent endocyt
   3586..4203    -  CDS            Rep52 (fragment): REP52_AAV2S - Experimental evidence at protein level: Swiss-Prot protein existence level 1. Plays a critical role during packaging of viral DNA into empty capsids, where they are thought to be part of the packaging motor complex. The single stranded genomic DNA is packaged in a 3' to 5' direction and requires the association between viral DNA and Rep40. Regulates host PKA activity by interacting with host PRKX as a mechanism to interfere with helper virus propagation and to promote its own replication. From Adeno-associated virus 2 (isolate Srivastava/1982) (AAV-2).
   4209..4229    -  promoter       tight TRE promoter (fragment): Tet-responsive promoter PTight, consisting of seven tet operator sequences followed by the minimal CMV promoter
   4246..4266    -  promoter       tight TRE promoter (fragment): Tet-responsive promoter PTight, consisting of seven tet operator sequences followed by the minimal CMV promoter
   4283..4303    -  promoter       tight TRE promoter (fragment): Tet-responsive promoter PTight, consisting of seven tet operator sequences followed by the minimal CMV promoter
   4320..4340    -  promoter       tight TRE promoter (fragment): Tet-responsive promoter PTight, consisting of seven tet operator sequences followed by the minimal CMV promoter
   4357..4377    -  promoter       tight TRE promoter (fragment): Tet-responsive promoter PTight, consisting of seven tet operator sequences followed by the minimal CMV promoter
   4394..4414    -  promoter       tight TRE promoter (fragment): Tet-responsive promoter PTight, consisting of seven tet operator sequences followed by the minimal CMV promoter
   4431..4451    -  promoter       tight TRE promoter (fragment): Tet-responsive promoter PTight, consisting of seven tet operator sequences followed by the minimal CMV promoter
   4468..4488    -  promoter       tight TRE promoter (fragment): Tet-responsive promoter PTight, consisting of seven tet operator sequences followed by the minimal CMV promoter
   4524..4545    -  promoter       SV40 promoter (fragment): SV40 enhancer and early promoter
   4549..4773    -  polyA_signal   bGH poly(A) signal: bovine growth hormone polyadenylation signal
   4799..4817    +  promoter       SP6 promoter: promoter for bacteriophage SP6 RNA polymerase
   4856..4966    -  CDS            VP48: 3 tandem repeats of the minimal activation domain of herpes simplex virus VP16 (Cheng et al., 2013)
   4896..5572    -  CDS            rtTA3 (fragment): reverse tetracycline transactivator 3 activates expression from Tet-responsive promoters in the presence of doxycycline
   5613..7475    -  CDS            Rep78: REP78_AAV2S - Experimental evidence at protein level: Swiss-Prot protein existence level 1. Plays an essential role in the initiation of viral DNA synthesis. Binds specifically to an inverted terminal repeat element (ITR) on the 3' and 5' ends of the viral DNA, where it cleaves a site specifically to generate a priming site for initiation of the synthesis of a complementary strand. Plays also a role as transcriptional regulator, DNA helicase and as key factors in site-specific integration of the viral genome. Regulates host PKA activity by interacting with host PRKX as a mechanism of interferi
   7576..7594    -  promoter       T7 promoter: promoter for bacteriophage T7 RNA polymerase
   7602..7757    +  CDS            lacZα (fragment): LacZα fragment of β-galactosidase; lacZ fragment
   7762..8190    +  rep_origin     f1 ori (sequence partly withheld): f1 bacteriophage origin of replication; arrow indicates direction of (+) strand synthesis
   8243..8347    +  promoter       AmpR promoter: bla
   8348..9208    +  CDS            AmpR: β-lactamase; bla; confers resistance to ampicillin, carbenicillin, and related antibiotics
