[The description below was written by a language model from this plasmid's Addgene catalogue record and pLannotate feature annotations shown in this document.]
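Description:
CAP-AAV.FUS.3 is a Rep-Cap packaging plasmid used to produce recombinant AAV carrying the engineered AAV.FUS.3 capsid, which the record describes as having tropism for CNS neurons when delivered with focused ultrasound. The catalogue lists the backbone as pUC57-Amp, although the annotated 9.4 kb sequence also shows pBluescript-type elements (lac promoter/operator, lacZα and MCS fragments, T3 and T7 promoters, f1 ori). It is propagated in E. coli as a high-copy plasmid from a ColE1/pUC origin, with ampicillin selection through the β-lactamase gene. No ITRs are annotated, consistent with a helper construct that supplies viral proteins in trans rather than being packaged itself.

The payload is a synthetic capsid gene: AAV9 VP1 carrying a seven-amino-acid insertion between residues 588 and 589. It was cloned between retained BsiWI and AgeI sites and, according to the catalogue, is expressed from the AAV p41 promoter. The annotation tool labels this reading frame by homology to AAV2 VP1. Immediately upstream of the capsid gene lies a partial Rep52 segment, which probably carries the p41 promoter and splicing sequences, preceded by an array of tet operator repeats annotated as TRE-tight fragments. Further upstream, on the same strand, sit a full-length AAV2 Rep78 reading frame and a tetracycline transactivator annotated as an rtTA3 fragment with VP16-derived activation repeats, followed by a bGH polyadenylation signal. This layout suggests that the transactivator boosts capsid expression through the TRE element, but the record does not spell out this logic or say whether the transactivator is the tTA or rtTA form. The plasmid is typically co-transfected with an ITR-flanked transgene plasmid and an adenoviral helper plasmid to generate AAV.FUS.3 vectors for acoustically targeted gene delivery to the brain.
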