Addgene plasmid #222333: CAP-AAV.FUS.3
Purpose: AAV.FUS.3 Rep-Cap plasmid for production of AAV.FUS.3, a capsid with tropism for CNS neurons upon focused ultrasound mediated delivery.
Depositing lab: Mikhail Shapiro & Jerzy Szablowski. Depositing organization: California Institute of Technology. Publication: Engineering viral vectors for acoustically targeted gene delivery. Li HR, Harb M, Heath JE, Trippett JS, Shapiro MG, Szablowski JO. Nat Commun. 2024 Jun 10;15(1):4924. doi: 10.1038/s41467-024-48974-y. PubMed 38858354.
Backbone
  Vector backbone: pUC57-Amp
  Vector type: AAV
Growth in bacteria
  Bacterial resistance: Ampicillin, 100 μg/mL
  Growth temperature: 37°C
  Growth strain: NEB Stable
  Copy number: High Copy
Gene/Insert
  Gene/Insert name: AAV9 modified with 7-amino acid insertion between AA position 588 and 589 of VP1
  Species: Synthetic
  Promoter: p41
  Cloning method: Restriction Enzyme; 5′ cloning site BsiWI (not destroyed); 3′ cloning site AgeI (not destroyed)
  Sequencing primers: 5′ NA; 3′ NA
Terms and licenses: Academic/Nonprofit Terms; Industry Terms: Not Available to Industry
How to cite: CAP-AAV.FUS.3 was a gift from Mikhail Shapiro & Jerzy Szablowski (Addgene plasmid # 222333 ; http://n2t.net/addgene:222333 ; RRID:Addgene_222333)
